>Addgene plasmid #165547 | pOpen-SapIM1 | addgene full sequence | sequence record 339425 | Addgene NGS Result
CGCTGAGGTGTCAATCGTCGGAGCCGCTGAGCAATAACTAGCATAACCCCTTGGGGCCTCTAAACGGGTC
TTGAGGGGTTTTTTGCATGGTCATAGCTGTTTCCTGAGAGCTTGGCAGGTGATGACACACATTAACAAAT
TTCGTGAGGAGTCTCCAGAAGAATGCCATTAATTTCCATAGGCTCCGCCCCCCTGACGAGCATCACAAAA
ATCGACGCTCAAGTCAGAGGTGGCGAAACCCGACAGGACTATAAAGATACCAGGCGTTTCCCCCTGGAAG
CTCCCTCGTGCGCTCTCCTGTTCCGACCCTGCCGCTTACCGGATACCTGTCCGCCTTTCTCCCTTCGGGA
AGCGTGGCGCTTTCTCATAGCTCACGCTGTAGGTATCTCAGTTCGGTGTAGGTCGTTCGCTCCAAGCTGG
GCTGTGTGCACGAACCCCCCGTTCAGCCCGACCGCTGCGCCTTATCCGGTAACTATCGTCTTGAGTCCAA
CCCGGTAAGACACGACTTATCGCCACTGGCAGCAGCCACTGGTAACAGGATTAGCAGAGCGAGGTATGTA
GGCGGTGCTACAGAGTTCTTGAAGTGGTGGCCTAACTACGGCTACACTAGAAGAACAGTATTTGGTATCT
GCGCTCTGCTGAAGCCAGTTACCTTCGGAAAAAGAGTTGGTAGCTCTTGATCCGGCAAACAAACCACCGC
TGGTAGCGGTGGTTTTTTTGTTTGCAAGCAGCAGATTACACGCAGAAAAAAAGGATCTCAAGAAGGCCTA
CTATTAGCAACAACGATCCTTTGATCTTTTCTACGGGGTCTGACGCTCAGTGGAACGAAAACTCACGTTA
AGGGATTTTGGTCATGAGATTATCAAAAAGGATCTTCACCTAGATCCTTTTAAATTAAAAATGAAGTTTT
AAATCAATCTAAAGTATATATGAGTAAACTTGGTCTGACAGTTACCAATGCTTAATCAGTGAGGCACCTA
TCTCAGCGATCTGTCTATTTCGTTCATCCATAGTTGCCTGACTCCCCGTCGTGTAGATAACTACGATACG
GGAGGGCTTACCATCTGGCCCCAGTGCTGCAATGATACCGCGAGAACCACGCTCACCGGCTCCAGATTTA
TCAGCAATAAACCAGCCAGCCGGAAGGGCCGAGCGCAGAAGTGGTCCTGCAACTTTATCCGCCTCCATCC
AGTCTATTAATTGTTGCCGGGAAGCTAGAGTAAGTAGTTCGCCAGTTAATAGTTTGCGCAACGTTGTTGC
CATTGCTACAGGCATCGTGGTGTCACGCTCGTCGTTTGGTATGGCTTCATTCAGCTCCGGTTCCCAACGA
TCAAGGCGAGTTACATGATCCCCCATGTTGTGCAAAAAAGCGGTTAGCTCCTTCGGTCCTCCGATCGTTG
TCAGAAGTAAGTTGGCCGCAGTGTTATCACTCATGGTTATGGCAGCACTGCATAATTCTCTTACTGTCAT
GCCATCCGTAAGATGCTTTTCTGTGACTGGTGAGTACTCAACCAAGTCATTCTGAGAATAGTGTATGCGG
CGACCGAGTTGCTCTTGCCCGGCGTCAATACGGGATAATACCGCGCCACATAGCAGAACTTTAAAAGTGC
TCATCATTGGAAAACGTTCTTCGGGGCGAAAACTCTCAAGGATCTTACCGCTGTTGAGATCCAGTTCGAT
GTAACCCACTCGTGCACCCAACTGATCTTCAGCATCTTTTACTTTCACCAGCGTTTCTGGGTGAGCAAAA
ACAGGAAGGCAAAATGCCGCAAAAAAGGGAATAAGGGCGACACGGAAATGTTGAATACTCATACTCTTCC
TTTTTCAATATTATTGAAGCATTTATCAGGGTTATTGTCTCATGAGCGGATACATATTTGAATGTATTTA
GAAAAATAAACAAATAGGGGTTCCGCGCACCTGCACCAGTCAGTAAAACGACGGCCAGTAGTCAAAAGCC
TCCGACCGGAGGCTTTTGACTTGGTTCAGGTGGAGTGGGAGAAATAAGACGACGACCCTCGGGTCTCTAA
TGCTGGAAACCCTGGAGCTGGTTAACAAAATCGCGGAATTTCAGCGTAAACTGCCGTATACCCAAGACGA
CTATAAATCTCGCAGCTGGGGTCACCCCCTGCACAGCCTGTGTAGCTATCAGGGCAAGCTGAAACCGAGC
CTGGCTCACTGGCTGGTTAAAACCTTCTCTCCGGAAGGTGGTACCGTTCTGGACCCAATGGGCGGTGTTG
GCACGATCGCGTTCGAAGCAGCACTGACCGGCCGTGTAGGTATCACCAACGATAAATCCCCACTGGCTGC
AACCGTCACCGCGGGTAAACTCGCGCCGTCCTCCATCCTGGAAGCTGAAGAAGCGATCGGTCGTCTGGCG
GAAGATATTGAAAGCGTGGACCTGTCTGCTGCTGATTATGAAGCCGCGAACTTCGGTCTGAACGCACGCG
TGTCTGACTATTACCATCCGGATACTCTGAAAGAAATCCTCCGTGCTCGTCGTATTTTCTCTGAACGCCG
TGAAGCTTACCCGGCCTTTGTTTGGGCATCTCTGCTTCATGTGCTGCACGGCAACCGCCCATACGCGCTG
TCTCGCATCAGCCATCCGATCACCCCGTTCAATCCGTCTGGTGTTGCTGAATACCGTAGCGTGGTGGAAA
AAATCGCGCACCGCGCGCGCCTGGCTCTGCGTAACCCGCTGCCGGAAGCTTTCACCTCTGGCGCAGCCAT
CGAAGGCGACTTTCGTGACCTGTCGGAACATATCAACGAGCCGGTGGATGCTATTATCACTAGCCCGCCG
TTCATGGGCATGCGTTTCGATCGCCCGAACTGGCTGCGCCTGTGGTTCTGCGGCTGGGATGCAGAAGATT
TCTGGACCACCTCTCTAGGCTTCCTTGAACGTCATCAGGTGAAAAGCCGTGACTCCTACATCGACTTCTT
TGAAATGTCCATCAAAACGCTGAAGCAGGATGGTCTGCTGGTTATGCACCTGGGCTCCGGTGGTAAAAAA
AATCTGGTGAACGACCTGAAATCGCTGGCCGTGCCGCTGTTCGAACTGGCGGGCGAGGTCATCGAGGACG
TTGACGATCACCAAACGCACGGTATTCGTGATCGCGGTCTGACCACAAAACACCACCTGCTGTTCTTCAA
ACCGGCCTGAAGAGCTTTGAGACCCCCCGTGAATGCTATGTTCTCGTCCCTACGAGTTGATATGATAGGG
ATAACAGGGTAATAAAAACCTATGTCCCTCTATG
Features (pLannotate 1.2.2; 6 found; start..end, strand, type, name):
     38..85      +  terminator     T7 terminator: transcription terminator for bacteriophage T7 RNA polymerase
    173..761     -  rep_origin     ori: high-copy-number ColE1/pMB1/pBR322/pUC origin of replication
    952..1812    -  CDS            AmpR: β-lactamase; bla; confers resistance to ampicillin, carbenicillin, and related antibiotics
   1813..1917    -  promoter       AmpR promoter: bla
   1933..1949    -  CDS            lacZα (fragment): LacZα fragment of β-galactosidase; lacZ fragment
   1950..1981    +  terminator     tonB terminator: bidirectional E. coli tonB-P14 transcription terminator
