[The description below was written by a language model from this plasmid's Addgene catalogue record and pLannotate feature annotations shown in this document.]
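Description:
pOpen-SapIM1 is a small (about 3.3 kb) synthetic-biology part plasmid built on the pBuild backbone and belonging to the Open Enzyme collection. It is a storage and distribution vector for E. coli rather than an expression construct. Propagation relies on a high-copy ColE1/pUC-type origin of replication, and selection on ampicillin resistance provided by a β-lactamase gene driven by its own bla promoter.

The payload is the coding sequence for M1.SapI, one of the site-specific DNA methyltransferases of the SapI restriction-modification system, whose activity modifies SapI recognition sites and thereby protects DNA from cleavage by the SapI endonuclease. The source species is listed only as "Other". The insert is flanked by four-base junctions, a 5′ one containing the start codon and a 3′ one, a layout consistent with overhang-based modular assembly, and it can be sequenced from M13 forward and reverse primer sites. The automated annotation did not label the insert itself, which presumably lies in the unannotated stretch of roughly 1.3 kb following the tonB terminator. That bidirectional tonB terminator and a T7 terminator sit on either side of this region, which would insulate the part from read-through transcription. A very short lacZα fragment is also detected as a backbone remnant.

No promoter for the methyltransferase gene is annotated, and the depositors state that plasmids in this collection carry genetic parts that are not functional on their own. The intended use is to subclone the M1.SapI coding sequence into an expression vector of the user's choice for production and purification in E. coli.
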