Addgene plasmid #165547: pOpen-SapIM1
Purpose: Site-specific DNA methyltransferase 1; protects DNA from cleavage by SapI
Depositing lab: Drew Endy & Jennifer Molloy & FreeGenes Project. Depositing organization: Stanford University.
Backbone
  Vector backbone: pBuild
  Vector type: Synthetic Biology
Growth in bacteria
  Bacterial resistance: Ampicillin, 100 μg/mL
  Growth temperature: 37°C
  Growth strain: DH5alpha
  Copy number: High Copy
Gene/Insert
  Gene/Insert name: M1.SapI
  Species: Other
  Cloning method: Restriction Enzyme; 5′ cloning site AATG (unknown if destroyed); 3′ cloning site GCTT (unknown if destroyed)
  Sequencing primers: 5′ M13 forward; 3′ M13 reverse
Depositor comments: Site-specific DNA methyltransferase 1; protects DNA from cleavage by SapI. The plasmids in the Open Enzyme collection contain genetic parts and are not functional by themselves. Researchers can clone these enzymes into an expression vector of their choice and then transform into E. coli bacteria for expression and purification. Additional information can be found at https://www.addgene.org/depositor-collections/open-enzyme/.
How to cite: pOpen-SapIM1 was a gift from Drew Endy & Jennifer Molloy & FreeGenes Project (Addgene plasmid # 165547 ; http://n2t.net/addgene:165547 ; RRID:Addgene_165547)
